Addgene plasmid #109925: pHH0103_GGA3_VHS
Purpose: Protein expression and purification of GGA3_VHS
Depositing lab: Sachdev Sidhu. Depositing organization: University of Toronto. Publication: Large-scale survey and database of high affinity ligands for peptide recognition modules. Teyra J, Kelil A, Jain S, Helmy M, Jajodia R, Hooda Y, Gu J, D'Cruz AA, Nicholson SE, Min J, Sudol M, Kim PM, Bader GD, Sidhu SS. Mol Syst Biol. 2020 Dec;16(12):e9310. doi: 10.15252/msb.20199310. PubMed 33438817.
Backbone
  Vector backbone: pHH0103
  Vector type: Bacterial Expression
Growth in bacteria
  Bacterial resistance: Ampicillin, 100 μg/mL
  Growth temperature: 37°C
  Growth strain: DH5alpha
  Copy number: Low Copy
Gene/Insert
  Gene/Insert name: GGA3_VHS
  Species: H. sapiens (human)
  Cloning method: Restriction Enzyme; 5′ cloning site Sfi1 (unknown if destroyed); 3′ cloning site Not1 (unknown if destroyed)
Terms and licenses: Academic/Nonprofit Terms; Industry Terms: Not Available to Industry
How to cite: pHH0103_GGA3_VHS was a gift from Sachdev Sidhu (Addgene plasmid # 109925 ; http://n2t.net/addgene:109925 ; RRID:Addgene_109925)
