[The description below was written by a language model from this plasmid's Addgene catalogue record and pLannotate feature annotations shown in this document.]
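Description:
pHH0103_GGA3_VHS is a bacterial expression plasmid of about 7.2 kb, built on the pHH0103 backbone, for producing and purifying the VHS domain of human GGA3 in E. coli. GGA3 is an adaptor protein involved in sorting cargo between the trans-Golgi network and endosomes. The annotated insert is a fragment of roughly 460 bp of its coding sequence, cloned between SfiI and NotI sites.

Expression is driven by the strong hybrid tac promoter followed by a lac operator. The plasmid also carries lacI under the lacIq promoter, so transcription is repressed until it is induced with IPTG. The open reading frame begins with a 6xHis tag, continues into Schistosoma japonicum glutathione S-transferase, and then the GGA3 fragment. This gives an N-terminally His- and GST-tagged fusion that can be purified on either type of affinity resin. A bacteriophage fd terminator lies just downstream of the insert.

Beyond the terminator are two fragments of M13 gene III, along with partial tetracycline-resistance and tet promoter sequences. These look like remnants of a phagemid ancestor, and their position after the terminator suggests they are not part of the expressed product, though the record does not comment on them. Propagation relies on a ColE1/pBR322-type origin with the bom region, and ampicillin resistance (AmpR) provides selection. The rop gene is annotated only as fragments interrupted by an f1 origin, which could allow single-stranded DNA production with helper phage. The catalogue lists the plasmid as low copy.

The associated publication title describes a large-scale survey of high-affinity ligands for peptide recognition modules, which is consistent with using the purified domain as a binding target.
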