Features (pLannotate 1.2.2; 21 found; start..end, strand, type, name):
      1..29      +  promoter       tac promoter: strong E. coli promoter; hybrid between the trp and lac UV5 promoters
     37..53      +  protein_bind   lac operator: The lac repressor binds to the lac operator to inhibit transcription in E. coli. This inhibition can be relieved by adding lactose or isopropyl-β-D-thiogalactopyranoside (IPTG). lac repressor encoded by lacI
    138..155     +  CDS            6xHis: 6xHis affinity tag
    171..824     +  CDS            GST26_SCHJA: Experimental evidence at protein level: Swiss-Prot protein existence level 1. GST isoenzymes appear to play a central role in the parasite detoxification system. Other functions are also suspected including a role in increasing the solubility of haematin in the parasite gut. From Schistosoma japonicum (Blood fluke).
    906..1364    +  CDS            GGA3 (fragment): GGA3_HUMAN - Also known as KIAA0154. Experimental evidence at protein level: Swiss-Prot protein existence level 1. Plays a role in protein sorting and trafficking between the trans-Golgi network (TGN) and endosomes. Mediates the ARF-dependent recruitment of clathrin to the TGN and binds ubiquitinated proteins and membrane cargo molecules with a cytosolic acidic cluster-dileucine (DXXLL) motif (PubMed:11301005). Mediates export of the GPCR receptor ADRA2B to the cell surface (PubMed:26811329). nvolved in BACE1 transport and sorting as well as regulation of BACE1 protein levels (PubMed:17553422,
   1380..1427    +  terminator     fd terminator (sequence withheld): central terminator from bacteriophage fd (Otsuka and Kunisawa, 1982)
   1432..1644    +  CDS            M13 gene III (fragment) (sequence partly withheld): pIII; III; minor coat protein
   1659..2129    +  CDS            M13 gene III (fragment) (sequence partly withheld): pIII; III; minor coat protein
   2151..2221    +  CDS            TcR (fragment): tetracycline efflux protein; tet; confers resistance to tetracycline
   2463..2843    -  CDS            YPB1_ECOLX: Protein predicted: Swiss-Prot protein existence level 4. From Escherichia coli.
   2860..3011    +  CDS            rop (fragment): Rop protein, which maintains plasmids at low copy number; rop
   3047..3475    -  rep_origin     f1 ori (sequence partly withheld): f1 bacteriophage origin of replication; arrow indicates direction of (+) strand synthesis
   3484..3523    +  CDS            rop (fragment): Rop protein, which maintains plasmids at low copy number; rop
   3625..3765    +  misc_feature   bom: basis of mobility region from pBR322
   3951..4538    -  rep_origin     ori: high-copy-number ColE1/pMB1/pBR322/pUC origin of replication
   4709..5569    -  CDS            AmpR: β-lactamase; bla; confers resistance to ampicillin, carbenicillin, and related antibiotics
   5570..5674    -  promoter       AmpR promoter: bla
   5783..5860    +  promoter       lacIq promoter: lacI (mutant); In the lacIq allele, a single base change in the promoter boosts expression of the lacI gene about 10-fold.
   5861..6943    +  CDS            lacI: lac repressor; lacI; The lac repressor binds to the lac operator to inhibit transcription in E. coli. This inhibition can be relieved by adding lactose or isopropyl-β-D-thiogalactopyranoside (IPTG).
   6956..6977    +  protein_bind   CAP binding site: CAP binding activates transcription in the presence of cAMP. E. coli catabolite activator protein
   6996..7013    +  promoter       tet promoter (fragment): E. coli promoter for tetracycline efflux protein gene
>Addgene plasmid #109925 | pHH0103_GGA3_VHS | addgene full sequence | sequence record 215096 | Addgene NGS Result
TTGACAATTAATCATCGGCTCGTATAATGTGTGGAATTGTGAGCGGATAACAATTTCACACAGGAAACAG
CCAGTCCGTTTAGGTGTTTTCACGAGCACTTCACCAACAAGGACCATAGATTATGAAAATCGAAGAACAC
CATCACCATCACCATTCCAGCGGTAAGCTTATGTCCCCTATACTAGGTTATTGGAAAATTAAGGGCCTTG
TGCAACCCACTCGACTTCTTTTGGAATATCTTGAAGAAAAATATGAAGAGCATTTGTATGAGCGCGATGA
AGGTGATAAATGGCGAAACAAAAAGTTTGAATTGGGTTTGGAGTTTCCCAATCTTCCTTATTATATTGAT
GGTGATGTTAAATTAACACAGTCTATGGCCATCATACGTTATATAGCTGACAAGCACAACATGTTGGGTG
GTTGTCCAAAAGAGCGTGCAGAGATTTCAATGCTTGAAGGAGCGGTTTTGGATATTAGATACGGTGTTTC
GAGAATTGCATATAGTAAAGACTTTGAAACTCTCAAAGTTGATTTTCTTAGCAAGCTACCTGAAATGCTG
AAAATGTTCGAAGATCGTTTATGTCATAAAACATATTTAAATGGTGATCATGTAACCCATCCTGACTTCA
TGTTGTATGACGCTCTTGATGTTGTTTTATACATGGACCCAATGTGCCTGGATGCGTTCCCAAAATTAGT
TTGTTTTAAAAAACGTATTGAAGCTATCCCACAAATTGATAAGTACTTGAAATCCAGCAAGTATATAGCA
TGGCCTTTGCAGGGCTGGCAAGCCACGTTTGGTGGTGGCGACCATCCTCCAAAATCGGATCTGGAAGTTC
TGTTCCAGGGGCCCCTGTCCAGCGGTCTGGTTCCGCGTGGTTCCGGTACCGCGGCCCAGCCGGCCATGGC
GGAAGCAGAAGGTGAAAGCCTGGAAAGCTGGCTGAATAAAGCAACCAATCCGAGCAATCGTCAAGAAGAT
TGGGAATATATCATCGGCTTTTGCGACCAGATTAACAAAGAACTGGAAGGTCCGCAGATTGCAGTTCGTC
TGCTGGCACATAAAATTCAGAGTCCGCAAGAATGGGAAGCACTGCAGGCACTGACCGTTCTGGAAGCATG
TATGAAAAATTGTGGTCGTCGCTTTCATAACGAAGTGGGTAAATTTCGCTTTCTGAACGAGCTGATTAAA
GTTGTGAGCCCGAAATATCTGGGTGATCGTGTTAGCGAAAAAGTGAAAACCAAAGTGATCGAACTGCTGT
ATAGCTGGACCATGGCACTGCCGGAAGAGGCAAAAATCAAAGATGCCTATCATATGCTGAAACGCCAGGG
TATTGTTCAGAGCGATCCGCCTATTCCGGTTGATGCGGCCGCATA
[142 nt withheld, positions 1376-1517]
C
[98 nt withheld, positions 1519-1616]
AGTTTGTACTGGTGACGAAACTCAGTGTCTAGCTAGAGTGGC
[149 nt withheld, positions 1659-1807]
T
[41 nt withheld, positions 1809-1849]
T
[62 nt withheld, positions 1851-1912]
A
[35 nt withheld, positions 1914-1948]
CCTCCCTCAATCGGTTGAATGTCGCCCTTTTGTCTTTGGCGCTGGTAAACCATATGAA
[86 nt withheld, positions 2007-2092]
T
[54 nt withheld, positions 2094-2147]
CTAGCGCCGCCCTATACCTTGTCTGCCTCCCCGCGTTGCGTCGCGGTGCATGGAGCCGGGCCACCTCGAC
CTGAATGGAAGCCGGCGGCACCTCGCTAACGGATTCACCACTCCAAGAATTGGAGCCAATCAATTCTTGC
GGAGAACTGTGAATGCGCAAACCAACCCTTGGCAGAACATATCCATCGCGTCCGCCATCTCCAGCAGCCG
CACGCGGCGCATCTCGGGCAGCGTTGGGTCCTGGCCACGGGTGCGCATGATCGTGCTCCTGTCGTTGAGG
ACCCGGCTAGGCTGGCGGGGTTGCCTTACTGGTTAGCAGAATGAATCACCGATACGCGAGCGAACGTGAA
GCGACTGCTGCTGCAAAACGTCTGCGACCTGAGCAACAACATGAATGGTCTTCGGTTTCCGTGTTTCGTA
AAGTCTGGAAACGCGGAAGTCAGCGCCCTGCACCATTATGTTCCGGATCTGCATCGCAGGATGCTGCTGG
CTACCCTGTGGAACACCTACATCTGTATTAACGAAGCGCTGGCATTGACCCTGAGTGATTTTTCTCTGGT
CCCGCCGCATCCATACCGCCAGTTGTTTACCCTCACAACGTTCCAGTAACCGGGCATGTTCATCATCAGT
AACCCGTATCGTGAGCATCCTCTCTCGTTTCATCGGTATCATTACCCCCATGAACAGAAATCCCCCTTAC
ACGGAGGCATCAGTGACCAAACAGGAAAAAACCGCCCTTAACATGGCCCGCTTTATCAGAAGCCAGACAT
TAACGCTTCTGGAGAAACTCAACGAGCTGGACGCGGATGAACAGGCAGACATCTGTGAATCGCTTCACGA
CCACGCTGATGAGCTTTACCGCAGGATCCGCGAAATTGTAAGCGTTAATATTTTGTTAAAATTCGCGTTA
AATTTTTGTTAAATCAGCTCATTTTTTAACCAATAGGCCGAAATCGGCAAAATCCCTTATAAATCAAAAG
AATAGACCGAGATAGGGT
[37 nt withheld, positions 3146-3182]
AAAGAACGTGGACTCCAACGTCAAAGG
[49 nt withheld, positions 3210-3258]
T
[91 nt withheld, positions 3260-3350]
G
[124 nt withheld, positions 3352-3475]
CGCGGATCCTGCCTCGCGCGTTTCGGTGATGACGGTGAAAACCTCTGACACATGCAGCTCCCGGAGACGG
TCACAGCTTGTCTGTAAGCGGATGCCGGGAGCAGACAAGCCCGTCAGGGCGCGTCAGCGGGTGTTGGCGG
GTGTCGGGGCGCAGCCATGACCCAGTCACGTAGCGATAGCGGAGTGTATACTGGCTTAACTATGCGGCAT
CAGAGCAGATTGTACTGAGAGTGCACCATATGCGGTGTGAAATACCGCACAGATGCGTAAGGAGAAAATA
CCGCATCAGGCGCTCTTCCGCTTCCTCGCTCACTGACTCGCTGCGCTCGGTCGTTCGGCTGCGGCGAGCG
GTATCAGCTCACTCAAAGGCGGTAATACGGTTATCCACAGAATCAGGGGATAACGCAGGAAAGAACATGT
GAGCAAAAGGCCAGCAAAAGGCCAGGAACCGTAAAAAGGCCGCGTTGCTGGCGTTTTTCCATAGGCTCCG
CCCCCCTGACGAGCATCACAAAAATCGACGCTCAAGTCAGAGGTGGCGAAACCCGACAGGACTATAAAGA
TACCAGGGTTTCCCCCTGGAAGCTCCCTCGTGCGCTCTCCTGTTCCGACCCTGCCGCTTACCGGATACCT
GTCCGCCTTTCTCCCTTCGGGAAGCGTGGCGCTTTCTCATAGCTCACGCTGTAGGTATCTCAGTTCGGTG
TAGGTCGTTCGCTCCAAGCTGGGCTGTGTGCACGAACCCCCCGTTCAGCCCGACCGCTGCGCCTTATCCG
GTAACTATCGTCTTGAGTCCAACCCGGTAAGACACGACTTATCGCCACTGGCAGCAGCCACTGGTAACAG
GATTAGCAGAGCGAGGTATGTAGGCGGTGCTACAGAGTTCTTGAAGTGGTGGCCTAACTACGGCTACACT
AGAAGGACAGTATTTGGTATCTGCGCTCTGCTGAAGCCAGTTACCTTCGGAAAAAGAGTTGGTAGCTCTT
GATCCGGCAAACAAACCACCGCTGGTAGCGGTGGTTTTTTTGTTTGCAAGCAGCAGATTACGCGCAGAAA
AAAAGGATCTCAAGAAGATCCTTTGATCTTTTCTACGGGGTCTGACGCTCAGTGGAACGAAAACTCACGT
TAAGGGATTTTGGTCATGAGATTATCAAAAAGGATCTTCACCTAGATCCTTTTAAATTAAAAATGAAGTT
TTAAATCAATCTAAAGTATATATGAGTAAACTTGGTCTGACAGTTACCAATGCTTAATCAGTGAGGCACC
TATCTCAGCGATCTGTCTATTTCGTTCATCCATAGTTGCCTGACTCCCCGTCGTGTAGATAACTACGATA
CGGGAGGGCTTACCATCTGGCCCCAGTGCTGCAATGATACCGCGAGACCCACGCTCACCGGCTCCAGATT
TATCAGCAATAAACCAGCCAGCCGGAAGGGCCGAGCGCAGAAGTGGTCCTGCAACTTTATCCGCCTCCAT
CCAGTCTATTAATTGTTGCCGGGAAGCTAGAGTAAGTAGTTCGCCAGTTAATAGTTTGCGCAACGTTGTT
GCCATTGCTGCAGGCATCGTGGTGTCACGCTCGTCGTTTGGTATGGCTTCATTCAGCTCCGGTTCCCAAC
GATCAAGGCGAGTTACATGATCCCCCATGTTGTGCAAAAAAGCGGTTAGCTCCTTCGGTCCTCCGATCGT
TGTCAGAAGTAAGTTGGCCGCAGTGTTATCACTCATGGTTATGGCAGCACTGCATAATTCTCTTACTGTC
ATGCCATCCGTAAGATGCTTTTCTGTGACTGGTGAGTACTCAACCAAGTCATTCTGAGAATAGTGTATGC
GGCGACCGAGTTGCTCTTGCCCGGCGTCAACACGGGATAATACCGCGCCACATAGCAGAACTTTAAAAGT
GCTCATCATTGGAAAACGTTCTTCGGGGCGAAAACTCTCAAGGATCTTACCGCTGTTGAGATCCAGTTCG
ATGTAACCCACTCGTGCACCCAACTGATCTTCAGCATCTTTTACTTTCACCAGCGTTTCTGGGTGAGCAA
AAACAGGAAGGCAAAATGCCGCAAAAAAGGGAATAAGGGCGACACGGAAATGTTGAATACTCATACTCTT
CCTTTTTCAATATTATTGAAGCATTTATCAGGGTTATTGTCTCATGAGCGGATACATATTTGAATGTATT
TAGAAAAATAAACAAATAGGGGTTCCGCGCACATTTCCCCGAAAAGTGCCACCTGACGTCTAAGAAACCA
TTATTATCATGACATTAACCTATAAAAATAGGCGTATCACGAGGCCCTTTCGTCTTCAAGAATTCCCGAC
ACCATCGAATGGTGCAAAACCTTTCGCGGTATGGCATGATAGCGCCCGGAAGAGAGTCAATTCAGGGTGG
TGAATGTGAAACCAGTAACGTTATACGATGTCGCAGAGTATGCCGGTGTCTCTTATCAGACCGTTTCCCG
CGTGGTGAACCAGGCCAGCCACGTTTCTGCGAAAACGCGGGAAAAAGTGGAAGCGGCGATGGCGGAGCTG
AATTACATTCCCAACCGCGTGGCACAACAACTGGCGGGCAAACAGTCGTTGCTGATTGGCGTTGCCACCT
CCAGTCTGGCCCTGCACGCGCCGTCGCAAATTGTCGCGGCGATTAAATCTCGCGCCGATCAACTGGGTGC
CAGCGTGGTGGTGTCGATGGTAGAACGAAGCGGCGTCGAAGCCTGTAAAGCGGCGGTGCACAATCTTCTC
GCGCAACGCGTCAGTGGGCTGATCATTAACTATCCGCTGGATGACCAGGATGCCATTGCTGTGGAAGCTG
CCTGCACTAATGTTCCGGCGTTATTTCTTGATGTCTCTGACCAGACACCCATCAACAGTATTATTTTCTC
CCATGAAGACGGTACGCGACTGGGCGTGGAGCATCTGGTCGCATTGGGTCACCAGCAAATCGCGCTGTTA
GCGGGCCCATTAAGTTCTGTCTCGGCGCGTCTGCGTCTGGCTGGCTGGCATAAATATCTCACTCGCAATC
AAATTCAGCCGATAGCGGAACGGGAAGGCGACTGGAGTGCCATGTCCGGTTTTCAACAAACCATGCAAAT
GCTGAATGAGGGCATCGTTCCCACTGCGATGCTGGTTGCCAACGATCAGATGGCGCTGGGCGCAATGCGC
GCCATTACCGAGTCCGGGCTGCGCGTTGGTGCGGATATCTCGGTAGTGGGATACGACGATACCGAAGACA
GCTCATGTTATATCCCGCCGTTAACCACCATCAAACAGGATTTTCGCCTGCTGGGGCAAACCAGCGTGGA
CCGCTTGCTGCAACTCTCTCAGGGCCAGGCGGTGAAGGGCAATCAGCTGTTGCCCGTCTCACTGGTGAAA
AGAAAAACCACCCTGGCGCCCAATACGCAAACCGCCTCTCCCCGCGCGTTGGCCGATTCATTAATGCAGC
TGGCACGACAGGTTTCCCGACTGGAAAGCGGGCAGTGAGCGCAACGCAATTAATGTAAGTTAGCTCACTC
ATTAGGCACAATTCTCATGTTTGACAGCTTATCATCGACTGCACGGTGCACCAATGCTTCTGGCGTCAGG
CAGCCATCGGAAGCTGTGGTATGGCTGTGCAGGTCGTAAATCACTGCATAATTCGTGTCGCTCAAGGCGC
ACTCCCGTTCTGGATAATGTTTTTTGCGCCGACATCATAACGGTTCTGGCAAATATTCTGAAATGAGCTG
